>Addgene plasmid #68582 | pMpGWB128 | depositor full sequence | sequence record 128909 | pMpGWB128 sequence 12784 bps
TTTCACGCCCTTTTAAATATCCGATTATTCTAATAAACGCTCTTTTCTCTTAGGTTTACCCGCCAATATA
TCCTGTCAAACACTGATAGTTTAAACTGAAGGCGGGAAACGACAATCTGATCCAAGCTCAAGCTGCTCTA
GCATTCGCCATTCAGGCTGCGCAACTGTTGGGAAGGGCGATCGGTGCGGGCCTCTTCGCTATTACGCCAG
CTGGCGAAAGGGGGATGTGCTGCAAGGCGATTAAGTTGGGTAACGCCAGGGTTTTCCCAGTCACGACGTT
GTAAAACGACGGCCAGTGCCAAGCTTGCATGCCTGCAGGTCCCCAGATTAGCCTTTTCAATTTCAGAAAG
AATGCTAACCCACAGATGGTTAGAGAGGCTTACGCAGCAGGTCTCATCAAGACGATCTACCCGAGCAATA
ATCTCCAGGAAATCAAATACCTTCCCAAGAAGGTTAAAGATGCAGTCAAAAGATTCAGGACTAACTGCAT
CAAGAACACAGAGAAAGATATATTTCTCAAGATCAGAAGTACTATTCCAGTATGGACGATTCAAGGCTTG
CTTCACAAACCAAGGCAAGTAATAGAGATTGGAGTCTCTAAAAAGGTAGTTCCCACTGAATCAAAGGCCA
TGGAGTCAAAGATTCAAATAGAGGACCTAACAGAACTCGCCGTAAAGACTGGCGAACAGTTCATACAGAG
TCTCTTACGACTCAATGACAAGAAGAAAATCTTCGTCAACATGGTGGAGCACGACACACTTGTCTACTCC
AAAAATATCAAAGATACAGTCTCAGAAGACCAAAGGGCAATTGAGACTTTTCAACAAAGGGTAATATCCG
GAAACCTCCTCGGATTCCATTGCCCAGCTATCTGTCACTTTATTGTGAAGATAGTGGAAAAGGAAGGTGG
CTCCTACAAATGCCATCATTGCGATAAAGGAAAGGCCATCGTTGAAGATGCCTCTGCCGACAGTGGTCCC
AAAGATGGACCCCCACCCACGAGGAGCATCGTGGAAAAAGAAGACGTTCCAACCACGTCTTCAAAGCAAG
TGGATTGATGTGATATCTCCACTGACGTAAGGGATGACGCACAATCCCACTATCCTTCGCAAGACCCTTC
CTCTATATAAGGAAGTTCATTTCATTTGGAGAGAACACGGGGGACTCTAGAGTTATCAACAAGTTTGTAC
AAAAAAGCTGAACGAGAAACGTAAAATGATATAAATATCAATATATTAAATTAGATTTTGCATAAAAAAC
AGACTACATAATACTGTAAAACACAACATATCCAGTCACTATGGCGGCCCCTCGAGGGGCCGCATTAGGC
ACCCCAGGCTTTACACTTTATGCTTCCGGCTCGTATAATGTGTGGATTTTGAGTTAGGATCCGTCGAGAT
TTTCAGGAGCTAAGGAAGCTAAAATGGAGAAAAAAATCACTGGATATACCACCGTTGATATATCCCAATG
GCATCGTAAAGAACATTTTGAGGCATTTCAGTCAGTTGCTCAATGTACCTATAACCAGACCGTTCAGCTG
GATATTACGGCCTTTTTAAAGACCGTAAAGAAAAATAAGCACAAGTTTTATCCGGCCTTTATTCACATTC
TTGCCCGCCTGATGAATGCTCATCCGGAATTCCGTATGGCAATGAAAGACGGTGAGCTGGTGATATGGGA
TAGTGTTCACCCTTGTTACACCGTTTTCCATGAGCAAACTGAAACGTTTTCATCGCTCTGGAGTGAATAC
CACGACGATTTCCGGCAGTTTCTACACATATATTCGCAAGATGTGGCGTGTTACGGTGAAAACCTGGCCT
ATTTCCCTAAAGGGTTTATTGAGAATATGTTTTTCGTCTCAGCCAATCCCTGGGTGAGTTTCACCAGTTT
TGATTTAAACGTGGCCAATATGGACAACTTCTTCGCCCCCGTTTTCACCATGGGCAAATATTATACGCAA
GGCGACAAGGTGCTGATGCCGCTGGCGATTCAGGTTCATCATGCCGTTTGTGATGGCTTCCATGTCGGCA
GAATGCTTAATGAATTACAACAGTACTGCGATGAGTGGCAGGGCGGGGCGTAAAGATCTGGATCCGGCTT
ACTAAAAGCCAGATAACAGTATGCGTATTTGCGCGCTGATTTTTGCGGTATAAGAATATATACTGATATG
TATACCCGAAGTATGTCAAAAAGAGGTATGCTATGAAGCAGCGTATTACAGTGACAGTTGACAGCGACAG
CTATCAGTTGCTCAAGGCATATATGATGTCAATATCTCCGGTCTGGTAAGCACAACCATGCAGAATGAAG
CCCGTCGTCTGCGTGCCGAACGCTGGAAAGCGGAAAATCAGGAAGGGATGGCTGAGGTCGCCCGGTTTAT
TGAAATGAACGGCTCTTTTGCTGACGAGAACAGGGGCTGGTGAAATGCAGTTTAAGGTTTACACCTATAA
AAGAGAGAGCCGTTATCGTCTGTTTGTGGATGTACAGAGTGATATTATTGACACGCCCGGGCGACGGATG
GTGATCCCCCTGGCCAGTGCACGTCTGCTGTCAGATAAAGTCTCCCGTGAACTTTACCCGGTGGTGCATA
TCGGGGATGAAAGCTGGCGCATGATGACCACCGATATGGCCAGTGTGCCGGTCTCCGTTATCGGGGAAGA
AGTGGCTGATCTCAGCCACCGCGAAAATGACATCAAAAACGCCATTAACCTGATGTTCTGGGGAATATAA
ATGTCAGGCTCCCTTATACACAGCCAGTCTGCAGGTCGACCATAGTGACTGGATATGTTGTGTTTTACAG
TATTATGTAGTCTGTTTTTTATGCAAAATCTAATTTAATATATTGATATTTATATCATTTTACGTTTCTC
GTTCAGCTTTCTTGTACAAAGTGGTTGATAACAGCGCTGGAGGCTCCGGTGGGAGCATGAGCGAGCTGAT
TAAGGAGAACATGCACATGAAGCTGTACATGGAGGGCACCGTGAACAACCACCACTTCAAGTGCACATCC
GAGGGCGAAGGCAAGCCCTACGAGGGCACCCAGACCATGAGAATCAAGGTGGTCGAGGGCGGCCCTCTCC
CCTTCGCCTTCGACATCCTGGCTACCAGCTTCATGTACGGCAGCAGAACCTTCATCAACCACACCCAGGG
CATCCCCGACTTCTTTAAGCAGTCCTTCCCTGAGGGCTTCACATGGGAGAGAGTCACCACATACGAAGAC
GGGGGCGTGCTGACCGCTACCCAGGACACCAGCCTCCAGGACGGCTGCCTCATCTACAACGTCAAGATCA
GAGGGGTGAACTTCCCATCCAACGGCCCTGTGATGCAGAAGAAAACACTCGGCTGGGAGGCCAACACCGA
GATGCTGTACCCCGCTGACGGCGGCCTGGAAGGCAGAAGCGACATGGCCCTGAAGCTCGTGGGCGGGGGC
CACCTGATCTGCAACTTCAAGACCACATACAGATCCAAGAAACCCGCTAAGAACCTCAAGATGCCCGGCG
TCTACTATGTGGACCACAGACTGGAAAGAATCAAGGAGGCCGACAAAGAGACCTACGTCGAGCAGCACGA
GGTGGCTGTGGCCAGATACTGCGACCTCCCTAGCAAACTGGGGCACAAGTGAGCTTAGAGCTCGAATTTC
CCCGATCGTTCAAACATTTGGCAATAAAGTTTCTTAAGATTGAATCCTGTTGCCGGTCTTGCGATGATTA
TCATATAATTTCTGTTGAATTACGTTAAGCATGTAATAATTAACATGTAATGCATGACGTTATTTATGAG
ATGGGTTTTTATGATTAGAGTCCCGCAATTATACATTTAATACGCGATAGAAAACAAAATATAGCGCGCA
AACTAGGATAAATTATCGCGCGCGGTGTCATCTATGTTACTAGATCGGGAATTGGTTCCGGAACCAATTC
GTAATCATGGTCATAGCTGTTTCCTGTGTGAAATTGTTATCCGCTCACAATTCCACACAACATACGAGCC
GGAAGCATAAAGTGTAAAGCCTGGGGTGCCTAATGAGTGAGCTAACTCACATTAGGCTGAATTAGGCGCG
CCTATTTCTGAATTCAACACATTGCGGACGTTTTTAATGTACTGAATTAACGCCGAATTAATTCGGGGGA
TCTGGATTTTAGTACTGGATTTTGGTTTTAGGAATTAGAAATTTTATTGATAGAAGTATTTTACAAATAC
AAATACATACTAAGGGTTTCTTATATGCTCAACACATGAGCGAAACCCTATAGGAACCCTAATTCCCTTA
TCTGGGAACTACTCACACATTATTATGGAGAAACTCGAGCTTGTCGATCGACAGATCCCGGTCGGCATCT
ACTCTATTTCTTTGCCCTCGGACGAGTGCTGGGGCGTCGGTTTCCACTATCGGCGAGTACTTCTACACAG
CCATCGGTCCAGACGGCCGCGCTTCTGCGGGCGATTTGTGTACGCCCGACAGTCCCGGCTCCGGATCGGA
CGATTGCGTCGCATCGACCCTGCGCCCAAGCTGCATCATCGAAATTGCCGTCAACCAAGCTCTGATAGAG
TTGGTCAAGACCAATGCGGAGCATATACGCCCGGAGTCGTGGCGATCCTGCAAGCTCCGGATGCCTCCGC
TCGAAGTAGCGCGTCTGCTGCTCCATACAAGCCAACCACGGCCTCCAGAAGAAGATGTTGGCGACCTCGT
ATTGGGAATCCCCGAACATCGCCTCGCTCCAGTCAATGACCGCTGTTATGCGGCCATTGTCCGTCAGGAC
ATTGTTGGAGCCGAAATCCGCGTGCACGAGGTGCCGGACTTCGGGGCAGTCCTCGGCCCAAAGCATCAGC
TCATCGAGAGCCTGCGCGACGGACGCACTGACGGTGTCGTCCATCACAGTTTGCCAGTGATACACATGGG
GATCAGCAATCGCGCATATGAAATCACGCCATGTAGTGTATTGACCGATTCCTTGCGGTCCGAATGGGCC
GAACCCGCTCGTCTGGCTAAGATCGGCCGCAGCGATCGCATCCATAGCCTCCGCGACCGGTTGTAGAACA
GCGGGCAGTTCGGTTTCAGGCAGGTCTTGCAACGTGACACCCTGTGAACGGCGGGAGATGCAATAGGTCA
GGCTCTCGCTAAACTCCCCAATGTCAAGCACTTCCGGAATCGGGAGCGCGGCCGATGCAAAGTGCCGATA
AACATAACGATCTTTGTAGAAACCATCGGCGCAGCTATTTACCCGCAGGACATATCCACGCCCTCCTACA
TCGAAGCTGAAAGCACGAGATTCTTCGCCCTCCGAGAGCTGCATCAGGTCGGAGACGCTGTCGAACTTTT
CGATCAGAAACTTCTCGACAGACGTCGCGGTGAGTTCAGGCTTTTTCATATCTCATTGCCCCCCGGATCT
GCGAAAGCTCGAGAGAGATAGATTTGTAGAGAGAGACTGGTGATTTCAGCGTGTCCTCTCCAAATGAAAT
GAACTTCCTTATATAGAGGAAGGTCTTGCGAAGGATAGTGGGATTGTGCGTCATCCCTTACGTCAGTGGA
GATATCACATCAATCCACTTGCTTTGAAGACGTGGTTGGAACGTCTTCTTTTTCCACGATGCTCCTCGTG
GGTGGGGGTCCATCTTTGGGACCACTGTCGGCAGAGGCATCTTGAACGATAGCCTTTCCTTTATCGCAAT
GATGGCATTTGTAGGTGCCACCTTCCTTTTCTACTGTCCTTTTGATGAAGTGACAGATAGCTGGGCAATG
GAATCCGAGGAGGTTTCCCGATATTACCCTTTGTTGAAAAGTCTCAATAGCCCTTTGGTCTTCTGAGACT
GTATCTTTGATATTCTTGGAGTAGACGAGAGTGTCGTGCTCCACCATGTTCACATCAATCCACTTGCTTT
GAAGACGTGGTTGGAACGTCTTCTTTTTCCACGATGCTCCTCGTGGGTGGGGGTCCATCTTTGGGACCAC
TGTCGGCAGAGGCATCTTGAACGATAGCCTTTCCTTTATCGCAATGATGGCATTTGTAGGTGCCACCTTC
CTTTTCTACTGTCCTTTTGATGAAGTGACAGATAGCTGGGCAATGGAATCCGAGGAGGTTTCCCGATATT
ACCCTTTGTTGAAAAGTCTCAATAGCCCTTTGGTCTTCTGAGACTGTATCTTTGATATTCTTGGAGTAGA
CGAGAGTGTCGTGCTCCACCATGTTGGCAAGCTGCTCTAGCCAATACGCAAACCGAATTCAGAAATAAAT
TCAGCCTAATTCGGCGTTAATTCAGTACATTAAAAACGTCCGCAATGTGTTATTAAGTTGTCTAAGCGTC
AATTTGTTTACACCACAATATATCCTGCCACCAGCCAGCCAACAGCTCCCCGACCGGCAGCTCGGCACAA
AATCACCACTCGATACAGGCAGCCCATCAGTCCGGGACGGCGTCAGCGGGAGAGCCGTTGTAAGGCGGCA
GACTTTGCTCATGTTACCGATGCTATTCGGAAGAACGGCAACTAAGCTGCCGGGTTTGAAACACGGATGA
TCTCGCGGAGGGTAGCATGTTGATTGTAACGATGACAGAGCGTTGCTGCCTGTGATCAATTCGGGCACGA
ACCCAGTGGACATAAGCCTGTTCGGTTCGTAAGCTGTAATGCAAGTAGCGTATGCGCTCACGCAACTGGT
CCAGAACCTTGACCGAACGCAGCGGTGGTAACGGCGCAGTGGCGGTTTTCATGGCTTGTTATGACTGTTT
TTTTGGGGTACAGTCTATGCCTCGGGCATCCAAGCAGCAAGCGCGTTACGCCGTGGGTCGATGTTTGATG
TTATGGAGCAGCAACGATGTTACGCAGCAGGGCAGTCGCCCTAAAACAAAGTTAAACATCATGGGGGAAG
CGGTGATCGCCGAAGTATCGACTCAACTATCAGAGGTAGTTGGCGTCATCGAGCGCCATCTCGAACCGAC
GTTGCTGGCCGTACATTTGTACGGCTCCGCAGTGGATGGCGGCCTGAAGCCACACAGTGATATTGATTTG
CTGGTTACGGTGACCGTAAGGCTTGATGAAACAACGCGGCGAGCTTTGATCAACGACCTTTTGGAAACTT
CGGCTTCCCCTGGAGAGAGCGAGATTCTCCGCGCTGTAGAAGTCACCATTGTTGTGCACGACGACATCAT
TCCGTGGCGTTATCCAGCTAAGCGCGAACTGCAATTTGGAGAATGGCAGCGCAATGACATTCTTGCAGGT
ATCTTCGAGCCAGCCACGATCGACATTGATCTGGCTATCTTGCTGACAAAAGCAAGAGAACATAGCGTTG
CCTTGGTAGGTCCAGCGGCGGAGGAACTCTTTGATCCGGTTCCTGAACAGGATCTATTTGAGGCGCTAAA
TGAAACCTTAACGCTATGGAACTCGCCGCCCGACTGGGCTGGCGATGAGCGAAATGTAGTGCTTACGTTG
TCCCGCATTTGGTACAGCGCAGTAACCGGCAAAATCGCGCCGAAGGATGTCGCTGCCGACTGGGCAATGG
AGCGCCTGCCGGCCCAGTATCAGCCCGTCATACTTGAAGCTAGACAGGCTTATCTTGGACAAGAAGAAGA
TCGCTTGGCCTCGCGCGCAGATCAGTTGGAAGAATTTGTCCACTACGTGAAAGGCGAGATCACCAAGGTA
GTCGGCAAATAATGTCTAGCTAGAAATTCGTTCAAGCCGACGCCGCTTCGCGGCGCGGCTTAACTCAAGC
GTTAGATGCACTAAGCACATAATTGCTCACAGCCAAACTATCAGGTCAAGTCTGCTTTTATTATTTTTAA
GCGTGCATAATAAGCCCTACACAAATTGGGAGATATATCATGCATGACCAAAATCCCTTAACGTGAGTTT
TCGTTCCACTGAGCGTCAGACCCCGTAGAAAAGATCAAAGGATCTTCTTGAGATCCTTTTTTTCTGCGCG
TAATCTGCTGCTTGCAAACAAAAAAACCACCGCTACCAGCGGTGGTTTGTTTGCCGGATCAAGAGCTACC
AACTCTTTTTCCGAAGGTAACTGGCTTCAGCAGAGCGCAGATACCAAATACTGTCCTTCTAGTGTAGCCG
TAGTTAGGCCACCACTTCAAGAACTCTGTAGCACCGCCTACATACCTCGCTCTGCTAATCCTGTTACCAG
TGGCTGCTGCCAGTGGCGATAAGTCGTGTCTTACCGGGTTGGACTCAAGACGATAGTTACCGGATAAGGC
GCAGCGGTCGGGCTGAACGGGGGGTTCGTGCACACAGCCCAGCTTGGAGCGAACGACCTACACCGAACTG
AGATACCTACAGCGTGAGCTATGAGAAAGCGCCACGCTTCCCGAAGGGAGAAAGGCGGACAGGTATCCGG
TAAGCGGCAGGGTCGGAACAGGAGAGCGCACGAGGGAGCTTCCAGGGGGAAACGCCTGGTATCTTTATAG
TCCTGTCGGGTTTCGCCACCTCTGACTTGAGCGTCGATTTTTGTGATGCTCGTCAGGGGGGCGGAGCCTA
TGGAAAAACGCCAGCAACGCGGCCTTTTTACGGTTCCTGGCCTTTTGCTGGCCTTTTGCTCACATGTTCT
TTCCTGCGTTATCCCCTGATTCTGTGGATAACCGTATTACCGCCTTTGAGTGAGCTGATACCGCTCGCCG
CAGCCGAACGACCGAGCGCAGCGAGTCAGTGAGCGAGGAAGCGGAAGAGCGCCTGATGCGGTATTTTCTC
CTTACGCATCTGTGCGGTATTTCACACCGCATATGGTGCACTCTCAGTACAATCTGCTCTGATGCCGCAT
AGTTAAGCCAGTATACACTCCGCTATCGCTACGTGACTGGGTCATGGCTGCGCCCCGACACCCGCCAACA
CCCGCTGACGCGCCCTGACGGGCTTGTCTGCTCCCGGCATCCGCTTACAGACAAGCTGTGACCGTCTCCG
GGAGCTGCATGTGTCAGAGGTTTTCACCGTCATCACCGAAACGCGCGAGGCAGGGTGCCTTGATGTGGGC
GCCGGCGGTCGAGTGGCGACGGCGCGGCTTGTCCGCGCCCTGGTAGATTGCCTGGCCGTAGGCCAGCCAT
TTTTGAGCGGCCAGCGGCCGCGATAGGCCGACGCGAAGCGGCGGGGCGTAGGGAGCGCAGCGACCGAAGG
GTAGGCGCTTTTTGCAGCTCTTCGGCTGTGCGCTGGCCAGACAGTTATGCACAGGCCAGGCGGGTTTTAA
GAGTTTTAATAAGTTTTAAAGAGTTTTAGGCGGAAAAATCGCCTTTTTTCTCTTTTATATCAGTCACTTA
CATGTGTGACCGGTTCCCAATGTACGGCTTTGGGTTCCCAATGTACGGGTTCCGGTTCCCAATGTACGGC
TTTGGGTTCCCAATGTACGTGCTATCCACAGGAAAGAGACCTTTTCGACCTTTTTCCCCTGCTAGGGCAA
TTTGCCCTAGCATCTGCTCCGTACATTAGGAACCGGCGGATGCTTCGCCCTCGATCAGGTTGCGGTAGCG
CATGACTAGGATCGGGCCAGCCTGCCCCGCCTCCTCCTTCAAATCGTACTCCGGCAGGTCATTTGACCCG
ATCAGCTTGCGCACGGTGAAACAGAACTTCTTGAACTCTCCGGCGCTGCCACTGCGTTCGTAGATCGTCT
TGAACAACCATCTGGCTTCTGCCTTGCCTGCGGCGCGGCGTGCCAGGCGGTAGAGAAAACGGCCGATGCC
GGGATCGATCAAAAAGTAATCGGGGTGAACCGTCAGCACGTCCGGGTTCTTGCCTTCTGTGATCTCGCGG
TACATCCAATCAGCTAGCTCGATCTCGATGTACTCCGGCCGCCCGGTTTCGCTCTTTACGATCTTGTAGC
GGCTAATCAAGGCTTCACCCTCGGATACCGTCACCAGGCGGCCGTTCTTGGCCTTCTTCGTACGCTGCAT
GGCAACGTGCGTGGTGTTTAACCGAATGCAGGTTTCTACCAGGTCGTCTTTCTGCTTTCCGCCATCGGCT
CGCCGGCAGAACTTGAGTACGTCCGCAACGTGTGGACGGAACACGCGGCCGGGCTTGTCTCCCTTCCCTT
CCCGGTATCGGTTCATGGATTCGGTTAGATGGGAAACCGCCATCAGTACCAGGTCGTAATCCCACACACT
GGCCATGCCGGCCGGCCCTGCGGAAACCTCTACGTGCCCGTCTGGAAGCTCGTAGCGGATCACCTCGCCA
GCTCGTCGGTCACGCTTCGACAGACGGAAAACGGCCACGTCCATGATGCTGCGACTATCGCGGGTGCCCA
CGTCATAGAGCATCGGAACGAAAAAATCTGGTTGCTCGTCGCCCTTGGGCGGCTTCCTAATCGACGGCGC
ACCGGCTGCCGGCGGTTGCCGGGATTCTTTGCGGATTCGATCAGCGGCCGCTTGCCACGATTCACCGGGG
CGTGCTTCTGCCTCGATGCGTTGCCGCTGGGCGGCCTGCGCGGCCTTCAACTTCTCCACCAGGTCATCAC
CCAGCGCCGCGCCGATTTGTACCGGGCCGGATGGTTTGCGACCGCTCACGCCGATTCCTCGGGCTTGGGG
GTTCCAGTGCCATTGCAGGGCCGGCAGACAACCCAGCCGCTTACGCCTGGCCAACCGCCCGTTCCTCCAC
ACATGGGGCATTCCACGGCGTCGGTGCCTGGTTGTTCTTGATTTTCCATGCCGCCTCCTTTAGCCGCTAA
AATTCATCTACTCATTTATTCATTTGCTCATTTACTCTGGTAGCTGCGCGATGTATTCAGATAGCAGCTC
GGTAATGGTCTTGCCTTGGCGTACCGCGTACATCTTCAGCTTGGTGTGATCCTCCGCCGGCAACTGAAAG
TTGACCCGCTTCATGGCTGGCGTGTCTGCCAGGCTGGCCAACGTTGCAGCCTTGCTGCTGCGTGCGCTCG
GACGGCCGGCACTTAGCGTGTTTGTGCTTTTGCTCATTTTCTCTTTACCTCATTAACTCAAATGAGTTTT
GATTTAATTTCAGCGGCCAGCGCCTGGACCTCGCGGGCAGCGTCGCCCTCGGGTTCTGATTCAAGAACGG
TTGTGCCGGCGGCGGCAGTGCCTGGGTAGCTCACGCGCTGCGTGATACGGGACTCAAGAATGGGCAGCTC
GTACCCGGCCAGCGCCTCGGCAACCTCACCGCCGATGCGCGTGCCTTTGATCGCCCGCGACACGACAAAG
GCCGCTTGTAGCCTTCCATCCGTGACCTCAATGCGCTGCTTAACCAGCTCCACCAGGTCGGCGGTGGCCC
ATATGTCGTAAGGGCTTGGCTGCACCGGAATCAGCACGAAGTCGGCTGCCTTGATCGCGGACACAGCCAA
GTCCGCCGCCTGGGGCGCTCCGTCGATCACTACGAAGTCGCGCCGGCCGATGGCCTTCACGTCGCGGTCA
ATCGTCGGGCGGTCGATGCCGACAACGGTTAGCGGTTGATCTTCCCGCACGGCCGCCCAATCGCGGGCAC
TGCCCTGGGGATCGGAATCGACTAACAGAACATCGGCCCCGGCGAGTTGCAGGGCGCGGGCTAGATGGGT
TGCGATGGTCGTCTTGCCTGACCCGCCTTTCTGGTTAAGTACAGCGATAACCTTCATGCGTTCCCCTTGC
GTATTTGTTTATTTACTCATCGCATCATATACGCAGCGACCGCATGACGCAAGCTGTTTTACTCAAATAC
ACATCACCTTTTTAGACGGCGGCGCTCGGTTTCTTCAGCGGCCAAGCTGGCCGGCCAGGCCGCCAGCTTG
GCATCAGACAAACCGGCCAGGATTTCATGCAGCCGCACGGTTGAGACGTGCGCGGGCGGCTCGAACACGT
ACCCGGCCGCGATCATCTCCGCCTCGATCTCTTCGGTAATGAAAAACGGTTCGTCCTGGCCGTCCTGGTG
CGGTTTCATGCTTGTTCCTCTTGGCGTTCATTCTCGGCGGCCGCCAGGGCGTCGGCCTCGGTCAATGCGT
CCTCACGGAAGGCACCGCGCCGCCTGGCCTCGGTGGGCGTCACTTCCTCGCTGCGCTCAAGTGCGCGGTA
CAGGGTCGAGCGATGCACGCCAAGCAGTGCAGCCGCCTCTTTCACGGTGCGGCCTTCCTGGTCGATCAGC
TCGCGGGCGTGCGCGATCTGTGCCGGGGTGAGGGTAGGGCGGGGGCCAAACTTCACGCCTCGGGCCTTGG
CGGCCTCGCGCCCGCTCCGGGTGCGGTCGATGATTAGGGAACGCTCGAACTCGGCAATGCCGGCGAACAC
GGTCAACACCATGCGGCCGGCCGGCGTGGTGGTGTCGGCCCACGGCTCTGCCAGGCTACGCAGGCCCGCG
CCGGCCTCCTGGATGCGCTCGGCAATGTCCAGTAGGTCGCGGGTGCTGCGGGCCAGGCGGTCTAGCCTGG
TCACTGTCACAACGTCGCCAGGGCGTAGGTGGTCAAGCATCCTGGCCAGCTCCGGGCGGTCGCGCCTGGT
GCCGGTGATCTTCTCGGAAAACAGCTTGGTGCAGCCGGCCGCGTGCAGTTCGGCCCGTTGGTTGGTCAAG
TCCTGGTCGTCGGTGCTGACGCGGGCATAGCCCAGCAGGCCAGCGGCGGCGCTCTTGTTCATGGCGTAAT
GTCTCCGGTTCTAGTCGCAAGTATTCTACTTTATGCGACTAAAACACGCGACAAGAAAACGCCAGGAAAA
GGGCAGGGCGGCAGCCTGTCGCGTAACTTAGGACTTGTGCGACATGTCGTTTTCAGAAGACGGCTGCACT
GAACGTCAGAAGCCGACTGCACTATAGCAGCGGAGGGGTTGGATCAAAGTACTTTGATCCCGAGGGGAAC
CCTGTGGTTGGCATGCACATACAAATGGACGAACGGATAAACCT
Features (pLannotate 1.2.2; 30 found; start..end, strand, type, name):
     54..78      -  misc_feature   RB T-DNA repeat: right border repeat from nopaline C58 T-DNA
    144..298     -  CDS            lacZα (fragment): LacZα fragment of β-galactosidase; lacZ fragment
    301..321     -  misc_feature   MCS (fragment): pUC18/19 multiple cloning site
    812..1153    +  promoter       CaMV 35S promoter: strong constitutive promoter from cauliflower mosaic virus
   1179..1303    +  protein_bind   attR1: mutant version of attR; recombination site for the Gateway® LR reaction LR Clonase™
   1340..1370    +  promoter       lac UV5 promoter: E. coli lac promoter with an "up" mutation
   1394..1423    +  promoter       cat promoter (fragment): promoter of the E. coli cat gene encoding chloramphenicol acetyltransferase
   1424..2083    +  CDS            CmR: chloramphenicol acetyltransferase; cat; confers resistance to chloramphenicol
   2262..2420    +  CDS            ccdA (fragment): CCDA_ECO57 - Also known as H, letA. Experimental evidence at protein level: Swiss-Prot protein existence level 1. Antitoxin component of a type II toxin-antitoxin (TA) system which inhibits the post-segregational killing (PSK) of plasmid-free cells, also referred to as a plasmid addiction system. Binds to and blocks the activity of CcdB; will also remove bound CcdB protein from the CcdB-GyrA complex by forming a CcdA-CcdB complex, a process termed rejuvenation. Functions as a transcriptional corepressor for the ccdAB operon, repression also requires CcdB (By similarity). From Escherichia coli
   2425..2727    +  CDS            ccdB: CCDB_ECOLI - Also known as G, letB, letD. Experimental evidence at protein level: Swiss-Prot protein existence level 1. Toxic component of a type II toxin-antitoxin (TA) system, functioning in plasmid maintainence. Responsible for the post- segregational killing (PSK) of plasmid-free cells, also referred to as a plasmid addiction system. Half-life of over 2 hours. Cell killing by CcdB is accompanied by filamentation, defects in chromosome and plasmid segregation, defects in cell division, formation of anucleate cells, decreased DNA synthesis and plasmid loss. Interferes with the activity of DN
   2771..2895    -  protein_bind   attR2: mutant version of attR; recombination site for the Gateway® LR reaction LR Clonase™
   2927..3619    +  CDS            TagRFP: TagRFP is a basic (constitutively fluorescent) red fluorescent protein published in 2007, derived from Entacmaea quadricolor. It has very low acid sensitivity.
   3644..3896    +  terminator     NOS terminator: nopaline synthase terminator and poly(A) signal
   3952..3974    -  protein_bind   lac operator (fragment): The lac repressor binds to the lac operator to inhibit transcription in E. coli. This inhibition can be relieved by adding lactose or isopropyl-β-D-thiogalactopyranoside (IPTG). lac repressor encoded by lacI
   3978..4008    -  promoter       lac promoter: promoter for the E. coli lac operon
   4023..4044    -  protein_bind   CAP binding site: CAP binding activates transcription in the presence of cAMP. E. coli catabolite activator protein
   4129..4303    -  polyA_signal   CaMV poly(A) signal: cauliflower mosaic virus polyadenylation signal
   4344..5369    -  CDS            HygR: hygromycin B phosphotransferase confers resistance to hygromycin
   5436..6111    -  promoter       CaMV 35S promoter (enhanced): cauliflower mosaic virus 35S promoter with a duplicated enhancer region
   6306..6330    -  misc_feature   LB T-DNA repeat: left border repeat from nopaline C58 T-DNA
   6589..6612    +  promoter       Pc promoter (fragment): intI1 (promoter lies within the coding sequence); class 1 integron promoter
   6788..6844    +  CDS            GmR (fragment): gentamycin acetyltransferase; aacC1; confers resistance to gentamycin
   6855..7642    +  CDS            SmR (fragment): aminoglycoside adenylyltransferase (Murphy, 1985); aadA; confers resistance to spectinomycin and streptomycin
   7888..8476    +  rep_origin     ori: high-copy-number ColE1/pMB1/pBR322/pUC origin of replication
   8662..8802    -  misc_feature   bom: basis of mobility region from pBR322
   8904..8943    -  CDS            rop (fragment): Rop protein, which maintains plasmids at low copy number; rop
   9146..9340    -  rep_origin     pVS1 oriV: origin of replication for the Pseudomonas plasmid pVS1 (Heeb et al., 2000)
   9406..10479   -  CDS            pVS1 RepA: replication protein from the Pseudomonas plasmid pVS1 (Heeb et al., 2000)
  10908..11537   -  CDS            pVS1 StaA: stability protein from the Pseudomonas plasmid pVS1 (Heeb et al., 2000)
  12097..12498   -  CDS            Y4CG_SINFN (fragment): Protein inferred from homology: Swiss-Prot protein existence level 3. From Sinorhizobium fredii (strain NBRC 101917 / NGR234).
