[The description below was written by a language model from this plasmid's Addgene catalogue record and pLannotate feature annotations shown in this document.]
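Description:
pMpGWB128 is an empty Gateway destination binary vector for Agrobacterium-mediated plant transformation, built on the pMpGWB100 backbone and designed mainly for the liverwort Marchantia polymorpha, although it is also suitable for other plants. The full sequence record is about 12.8 kb. Outside the T-DNA, the backbone carries a ColE1/pMB1-type origin with a bom site for high-copy replication in E. coli. The pVS1 oriV, RepA and StaA functions support replication and stable maintenance in Agrobacterium. An aadA gene confers spectinomycin/streptomycin resistance for bacterial selection. Because the unrecombined Gateway cassette encodes the CcdB gyrase toxin as well as chloramphenicol acetyltransferase, the empty vector is propagated in a ccdB-tolerant strain (DB3.1) under chloramphenicol and spectinomycin selection.

Two plant expression units lie between the nopaline-type right and left T-DNA border repeats. In the first, a CaMV 35S promoter sits upstream of the attR1–CmR–ccdB–attR2 cassette, which is followed by the TagRFP coding sequence and a NOS terminator. An LR reaction with an entry clone replaces the cassette with the gene of interest. An open reading frame lacking a stop codon and kept in frame is then expressed constitutively as a fusion with C-terminal TagRFP. Loss of ccdB provides counter-selection for recombinant clones in standard E. coli strains. The second unit, in the opposite orientation near the left border, consists of an enhanced 35S promoter, the hygromycin phosphotransferase gene and a CaMV poly(A) signal, allowing hygromycin selection of transformed plant tissue. Remnants of lacZα and lac promoter sequences are leftovers from the parental cloning region. The vector is typically used for overexpression and for red-fluorescent localisation of proteins in transgenic plants.
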