Addgene plasmid #68582: pMpGWB128
Purpose: (Empty Backbone) Gateway binary vector designed for transgenic research with Marchantia polymorpha as well as other plants
Depositing lab: Takayuki Kohchi. Depositing organization: Kyoto University, Graduate School of Biostudies. Publication: Development of Gateway Binary Vector Series with Four Different Selection Markers for the Liverwort Marchantia polymorpha. Ishizaki K, Nishihama R, Ueda M, Inoue K, Ishida S, Nishimura Y, Shikanai T, Kohchi T. PLoS One. 2015 Sep 25;10(9):e0138876. doi: 10.1371/journal.pone.0138876. eCollection 2015. PONE-D-15-25288 PubMed 26406247.
Backbone
  Vector backbone: pMpGWB100
  Backbone manufacturer: Kohchi Lab., Kyoto University
  Backbone size (bp): 9502
  Modifications to backbone: CaMV 35S promoter and coding sequence for TagRFP are cloned upstream and downstream of the Gateway cassette, respectively.
  Vector type: Plant Expression
  Promoter: Cauliflower mosaic virus 35S promoter
  Selectable markers: Hygromycin
  Tag / fusion protein: TagRFP (C terminal on insert)
Growth in bacteria
  Bacterial resistance: Chloramphenicol and Spectinomycin, 25 & 50 μg/mL
  Growth temperature: 37°C
  Growth strain: DB3.1
  Copy number: High Copy
Gene/Insert
  Cloning method: Gateway Cloning
Resource information
  A portion of this plasmid was derived from a plasmid made by: The Gateway cassette was provided by Tsuyoshi Nakagawa at Shimane University, Japan.
Terms and licenses: Academic/Nonprofit Terms; Industry Terms: Not Available to Industry
How to cite: pMpGWB128 was a gift from Takayuki Kohchi (Addgene plasmid # 68582 ; http://n2t.net/addgene:68582 ; RRID:Addgene_68582)
