>Addgene plasmid #68582 | pMpGWB128 | addgene partial sequence | sequence record 127938 | CAT-R 5'-GCAACTGACTGAAATGCCTC-3'
TTTTAGCTTCCTTAGCTCCTGAAAATCTCGACGGATCCTAACTCAAAATCCACACATTATACGAGCCGGA
AGCATAAAGTGTAAAGCCTGGGGTGCCTAATGCGGCCCCTCGAGGGGCCGCCATAGTGACTGGATATGTT
GTGTTTTACAGTATTATGTANTCTGTTTTTTATGCAAAATCTAATTTAATATATTGATATTTATATCATT
TTACGTTTCTCGTTCAGCTTTTTTGTACAAACTTGTTGATAACTCTAGAGTCCCCCGTGTTCTCTCCAAA
TGAAATGAACTTCC
