>Addgene plasmid #68582 | pMpGWB128 | addgene partial sequence | sequence record 128908 | mKate2-TurboRFP-R 5'-TGAAGTGGTGGTTGTTCACG-3'
TTCTCCTTAATCAGCTCGCTCATGCTCCCACCGGAGCCTCCAGCGCTGTTATCAACCACTTTGTACAAGA
AAGCTGAACGAGAAACGTAAAATGATATAAATATCAATATATTAAATTAGATTTTGCATAAAAAACAGAC
TACATAATACTGTAAAACACAACATATCCAGTCACTATGGTCGACCTGCAGACTGGCTGTGTATAAGGGA
GCCTGACATTTATATTCCCCAGAACATCAGGTTAATGGCGTTTTTGATGTCATTTTCGCGGTGGCTGAGA
TCAGCCACTTCTTCCCCGATAACGGAGACCGGCACACTGGCCATATCGGTGGTCATCATGCGCCAGCTTT
CATCCCCGATATGCACCACCGGGTAAAGTTCACGGGAGACTTTATCTGACAGCAGACGTGCACTGGCCAG
GGGGATCACCATCCGTCGCCCGGGCGTGTCAATAATATCACTCTGTACATCCACAAACAGACGATAACGG
CTCTCTCTTTTATAGGTGTAAACCTTAAACTGCATTTCACCAGCCCCTGTTCTCGTCAGCAAAAGAGCCG
TTCATTTCAATAAACCGGGCGACCTCAGCCATCCCTTCCTGATTTTCCGCTTTCCAGCGTTCGGCACGCA
GACGACGGGCTTCATTCTGCATGGTTGTGCTTACC
